>Addgene plasmid #12205 | pJ3M-Mst2 | addgene full sequence | sequence record 156123 | Addgene NGS Result
AGCGCCTGATGCGGTATTTTCTCCTTACGCATCTGTGCGGTATTTCACACCGCATATGGTGCACTCTCAG
TACAATCTGCTCTGATGCCGCATAGTTAAGCCAGTATACACTCCGCTATCGCTACGTGACTGGGTCATGG
CTGCGCCCCGACACCCGCCAACACCCGCTGACGCGCCCTGACGGGCTTGTCTGCTCCCGGCATCCGCTTA
CAGACAAGCTGTGACCGTCTCCGGGAGCTGCATGTGTCAGAGGTTTTCACCGTCATCACCGAAACGCGCG
AGGCAGCTAGAAACTGCTGAGGGCTGGACCGCATCTGGGGACCATCTGTTCTTGGCCCTGAGCCGGGGCA
GGAACTGCTTACCACAGATATCCTGTTTGGCCCATATTCAGCTGTGGAATGTGTGTCAGTTAGGGTGTGG
AAAGTCCCCAGGCTCCCCAGCAGGCAGAAGTATGCAAAGCATGCATCTCAATTAGTCAGCAACCAGGTGT
GGAAAGTCCCCAGGCTCCCCAGCAGGCAGAAGTATGCAAAGCATGCATCTCAATTAGTCAGCAACCATAG
TCCCGCCCCTAACTCCGCCCATCCCGCCCCTAACTCCGCCCAGTTCCGCCCATTCTCCGCCCCATGGCTG
ACTAATTTTTTTTATTTATGCAGAGGCCGAGGCCGCCTCGGCCTCTGAGCTATTCCAGAAGTAGTGAGGA
GGCTTTTTTGGAGGCCTAGGCTTTTGCAAAAGCTTCGATCGTCGACATGGAACAGAAACTCATCTCTGAA
GAGGATCTGTCTAGAGGATCCGCCATGGAGCAGCCGCCGGCGCCTAAGAGTAAACTAAAAAAGCTGAGTG
AAGACAGTTTGACTAAGCAGCCTGAAGAAGTTTTTGATGTATTAGAGAAGCTTGGAGAAGGGTCTTATGG
AAGTGTATTTAAAGCAATACACAAGGAATCCGGTCAAGTTGTCGCAATTAAACAAGTACCTGTTGAATCA
GATCTTCAGGAAATAATCAAAGAAATTTCCATAATGCAGCAATGTGACAGCCCATATGTTGTAAAGTACT
ATGGCAGTTATTTTAAGAATACAGACCTCTGGATTGTTATGGAGTACTGTGGCGCTGGCTCTGTCTCAGA
CATAATTAGATTACGAAACAAGACATTAATAGAAGATGAAATTGCAACCATTCTTAAATCTACATTGAAA
GGACTAGAATATTTGCACTTTATGAGAAAAATACACAGAGATATAAAAGCTGGAAATATTCTCCTCAATA
CAGAAGGACATGCAAAATTGGCAGATTTTGGAGTGGCTGGTCAGTTAACAGATACAATGGCAAAACGCAA
TACTGTAATAGGAACTCCATTTTGGATGGCTCCTGAGGTGATTCAAGAAATAGGCTATAACTGTGTGGCC
GACATCTGGTCCCTTGGCATTACTTCTATAGAAATGGCTGAAGGAAAACCTCCTTATGCTGATATACATC
CAATGAGGGCTATTTTTATGATTCCCACAAATCCACCACCAACATTCAGAAAGCCAGAACTTTGGTCCGA
TGATTTCACCGATTTTGTTAAAAAGTGTTTGGTGAAGAATCCTGAGCAGAGAGCTACTGCAACACAACTT
TTACAGCATCCTTTTATCAAGAATGCCAAACCTGTATCAATATTAAGAGACCTGATCACAGAAGCTATGG
AGATCAAAGCTAAAAGACATGACGAACAGCAACGAGAATTGGAAGAGGAAGAAGAAAATTCGGATGAAGA
TGAGCTGGATTCCCACACCATGGTGAAGACTAGTGTGGAGAGTGTGGGCACCATGCGGGCCACAAGCACG
ATGAGTGAAGGGGCCCAGACCATGATTGAACATAATAGCACGATGTTGGAATCCGACTTGGGGACCATGG
TGATAAACAGTGAGGATGAGGAAGAAGAAGATGGAACTATGAAAAGAAATGCAACCTCACCACAAGTACA
AAGACCATCTTTCATGGACTACTTTGATAAGCAAGACTTCAAGAATAAGAGTCACGAAAACTGTAATCAG
AACATGCATGAACCCTTCCCTATGTCCAAAAACGTTTTTCCTGATAACTGGAAAGTTCCTCAAGATGGAG
ACTTTGACTTTTTGAAAAATCTAAGTTTAGAAGAACTACAGATGCGGTTAAAAGCACTGGACCCCATGAT
GGAACGGGAGATAGAAGAACTTCGTCAGAGATACACTGCGAAAAGACAGCCCATTCTGGATGCGATGGAT
GCAAAGAAAAGAAGGCAGCAAAACTTTTGAGTCTAATTTCCTCTCTGTTTTTAACTATTCTGGAGACCAA
GAAACCACTAGGAATTGAAGGAATATTTGGATATTTTTAATCCTAAGATTTTGCCCTACAATTAGGCAGA
GGTCAAAAAGTGACAATGGTACATGCCCAGGTAAATTCCCAAAAGGCAGAATTGACAGTTGTATCTGCTG
TGCATTCACTCTAAGATGAGGAGAACAAAAGAAGTGTATTCTCTTGTTCTGTCAGCTGCATACCAGTAAT
AAAACTGTTATGAAATGGATTTTCAAGGTCTCTAAACCTTGAAAATCCAAAGCTATTGTTGCATTGTACA
GCACTGAAGGGCTTTATGTTACAATATTCTTTATTCCTATCTAGTATACTAGGCTATTTATTGTATCCCC
TTAGGTAAACTTATTTATTTATGCTATTTTGCTTTGTTTCATTTTTTAAGGACAAGATCAGGATAGCTTT
GGTGAAGGTAGGGTCATATTAATATGATGATAATGTGCAACCAATTTATACTTTCTGCAGGAATTCGATA
TCAAGCTTATCGATACCGTCGACCTCGAGGGGGGGCCCGGTACCAGATCTTTGTGAAGGAACCTTACTTC
TGTGGTGTGACATAATTGGACAAACTACCTACAGAGATTTAAAGCTCTAAGGTAAATATAAAATTTTTAA
GTGTATAATGTGTTAAACTACTGATTCTAATTGTTTGTGTATTTTAGATTCCAACCTATGGAACTGATGA
ATGGGAGCAGTGGTGGAATGCCTTTAATGAGGAAAACCTGTTTTGCTCAGAAGAAATGCCATCTAGTGAT
GATGAGGCTACTGCTGACTCTCAACATTCTACTCCTCCAAAAAAGAAGAGAAAGGTAGAAGACCCCAAGG
ACTTTCCTTCAGAATTGCTAAGTTTTTTGAGTCATGCTGTGTTTAGTAATAGAACTCTTGCTTGCTTTGC
TATTTACACCACAAAGGAAAAAGCTGCACTGCTATACAAGAAAATTATGGAAAAATATTCTGTAACCTTT
ATAAGTAGGCATAACAGTTATAATCATAACATACTGTTTTTTCTTACTCCACACAGGCATAGAGTGTCTG
CTATTAATAACTATGCTCAAAAATTGTGTACCTTTAGCTTTTTAATTTGTAAAGGGGTTAATAAGGAATA
TTTGATGTATAGTGCCTTGACTAGAGATCATAATCAGCCATACCACATTTGTAGAGGTTTTACTTGCTTT
AAAAAACCTCCCACACCTCCCCCTGAACCTGAAACATAAAATGAATGCAATTGTTGTTGTTAACTTGTTT
ATTGCAGCTTATAATGGTTACAAATAAAGCAATAGCATCACAAATTTCACAAATAAAGCATTTTTTTCAC
TGCATTCTAGTTGTGGTTTGTCCAAACTCATCAATGTATCTTATCATGTCTGGATCTCTGCAGGTGGCAC
TTTTCGGGGAAATGTGCGCGGAACCCCTATTTGTTTATTTTTCTAAATACATTCAAATATGTATCCGCTC
ATGAGACAATAACCCTGATAAATGCTTCAATAATATTGAAAAAGGAAGAGTATGAGTATTCAACATTTCC
GTGTCGCCCTTATTCCCTTTTTTGCGGCATTTTGCCTTCCTGTTTTTGCTCACCCAGAAACGCTGGTGAA
AGTAAAAGATGCTGAAGATCAGTTGGGTGCACGAGTGGGTTACATCGAACTGGATCTCAACAGCGGTAAG
ATCCTTGAGAGTTTTCGCCCCGAAGAACGTTTTCCAATGATGAGCACTTTTAAAGTTCTGCTATGTGGCG
CGGTATTATCCCGTATTGACGCCGGGCAAGAGCAACTCGGTCGCCGCATACACTATTCTCAGAATGACTT
GGTTGAGTACTCACCAGTCACAGAAAAGCATCTTACGGATGGCATGACAGTAAGAGAATTATGCAGTGCT
GCCATAACCATGAGTGATAACACTGCGGCCAACTTACTTCTGACAACGATCGGAGGACCGAAGGAGCTAA
CCGCTTTTTTGCACAACATGGGGGATCATGTAACTCGCCTTGATCGTTGGGAACCGGAGCTGAATGAAGC
CATACCAAACGACGAGCGTGACACCACGATGCCTGTAGCAATGGCAACAACGTTGCGCAAACTATTAACT
GGCGAACTACTTACTCTAGCTTCCCGGCAACAATTAATAGACTGGATGGAGGCGGATAAAGTTGCAGGAC
CACTTCTGCGCTCGGCCCTTCCGGCTGGCTGGTTTATTGCTGATAAATCTGGAGCCGGTGAGCGTGGGTC
TCGCGGTATCATTGCAGCACTGGGGCCAGATGGTAAGCCCTCCCGTATCGTAGTTATCTACACGACGGGG
AGTCAGGCAACTATGGATGAACGAAATAGACAGATCGCTGAGATAGGTGCCTCACTGATTAAGCATTGGT
AACTGTCAGACCAAGTTTACTCATATATACTTTAGATTGATTTAAAACTTCATTTTTAATTTAAAAGGAT
CTAGGTGAAGATCCTTTTTGATAATCTCATGACCAAAATCCTTAACGTGAGTTTTCGTTCCACTGAGCGT
CAGACCCCGTAGAAAAGATCAAAGGATCTTCTTGAGATCCTTTTTTTCTGCGCGTAATCTGCTGCTTGCA
AACAAAAAAACCACCGCTACCAGCGGTGGTTTGTTTGCCGGATCAAGAGCTACCAACTCTTTTTCCGAAG
GTAACTGGCTTCAGCAGAGCGCAGATACCAAATACTGTCCTTCTAGTGTAGCCGTAGTTAGGCCACCACT
TCAAGAACTCTGTAGCACCGCCTACATACCTCGCTCTGCTAATCCTGTTACCAGTGGCTGCTGCCAGTGG
CGATAAGTCGTGTCTTACCGGGTTGGACTCAAGACGATAGTTACCGGATAAGGCGCAGCGGTCGGGCTGA
ACGGGGGGTTCGTGCACACAGCCCAGCTTGGAGCGAACGACCTACACCGAACTGAGATACCTACAGCGTG
AGCTATGAGAAAGCGCCACGCTTCCCGAAGGGAGAAAGGCGGACAGGTATCCGGTAAGCGGCAGGGTCGG
AACAGGAGAGCGCACGAGGGAGCTTCCAGGGGGAAACGCCTGGTATCTTTATAGTCCTGTCGGGTTTCGC
CACCTCTGACTTGAGCGTCGATTTTTGTGATGCTCGTCAGGGGGGCGGAGCCTATGGAAAAACGCCAGCA
ACGCGGCCTTTTTACGGTTCCTGGCCTTTTGCTGGCCTTTTGCTCACATGTTCTTTCCTGCGTTATCCCC
TGATTCTGTGGATAACCGTATTACCGCCTTTGAGTGAGCTGATACCGCTCGCCGCAGCCGAACGACCGAG
CGCAGCGAGTCAGTGAGCGAGGAAGCGGAAGAGCGCCTGATGCGGTATTTTCTCCTTACGCATCTGTGCG
GTATTTCACACCG
Features (pLannotate 1.2.2; 16 found; start..end, strand, type, name):
      5..145     -  misc_feature   bom: basis of mobility region from pBR322
    247..288     -  CDS            rop (fragment): Rop protein, which maintains plasmids at low copy number; rop
    287..395     -  LTR            LTR (fragment): long terminal repeat from Moloney murine leukemia virus
    401..730     +  promoter       SV40 promoter: SV40 enhancer and early promoter
    753..779     +  CDS            3xMyc (fragment): 3 tandem Myc epitope tags
    795..2267    +  CDS            STK3: STK3_HUMAN - Also known as KRS1, MST2. Experimental evidence at protein level: Swiss-Prot protein existence level 1. Stress-activated, pro-apoptotic kinase which, following caspase-cleavage, enters the nucleus and induces chromatin condensation followed by internucleosomal DNA fragmentation. Key component of the Hippo signaling pathway which plays a pivotal role in organ size control and tumor suppression by restricting proliferation and promoting apoptosis. The core of this pathway is composed of a kinase cascade wherein STK3/MST2 and STK4/MST1, in complex with its regulatory protein SAV1, ph
   2785..2844    +  misc_feature   MCS (fragment): pBluescript multiple cloning site
   2846..2920    +  CDS            small t antigen (fragment): SV40 (simian virus 40) small t antigen
   2922..2987    +  intron         small t intron: SV40 (simian virus 40) small t antigen intron
   3117..3137    +  CDS            SV40 NLS: nuclear localization signal of SV40 (simian virus 40) large T antigen
   3456..3539    +  CDS            large T antigen (fragment): large T antigen from SV40 (simian virus 40)
   3562..3696    +  polyA_signal   SV40 poly(A) signal: SV40 polyadenylation signal
   3727..3831    +  promoter       AmpR promoter: bla
   3832..4692    +  CDS            AmpR: β-lactamase; bla; confers resistance to ampicillin, carbenicillin, and related antibiotics
   4862..5450    +  rep_origin     ori: high-copy-number ColE1/pMB1/pBR322/pUC origin of replication
   5636..5683    -  misc_feature   bom (fragment): basis of mobility region from pBR322
