[The description below was written by a language model from this plasmid's Addgene catalogue record and pLannotate feature annotations shown in this document.]
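Description:
pJ3M-Mst2 is a mammalian expression plasmid that carries human Mst2 (gene symbol STK3, also known as KRS1) in the pJ3M backbone. It is propagated in E. coli as a high-copy plasmid through a ColE1/pMB1-type origin and selected with ampicillin via the β-lactamase gene and its own promoter. Remnants of pBR322 (the bom region and a short rop fragment) reflect the ancestry of the backbone. The sequenced record is about 5.7 kb, consistent with a roughly 3.5 kb vector plus a roughly 2 kb insert.

Expression in mammalian cells is driven by the SV40 enhancer and early promoter. Immediately downstream lies a backbone-encoded Myc epitope, annotated as a fragment of a 3xMyc element and therefore probably a single tag. It is fused to the N terminus of the STK3 coding sequence, which was cloned between BamHI and KpnI sites that both remain intact. About 500 bp of unannotated sequence follows the open reading frame, presumably part of the cloned cDNA, though the record does not say. After it come the SV40 small t antigen intron and the SV40 polyadenylation signal, which provide splicing and 3′ end processing. The small t, large T and NLS annotations in this region are fragments of that SV40 processing cassette rather than expressed products. No mammalian selection marker is annotated.

STK3/MST2 is a Ste20-like, stress-activated pro-apoptotic kinase and a core component of the Hippo pathway. The construct is suited to transient expression of Myc-tagged kinase for detection, immunoprecipitation, or studies of activity and dimerization. Quality-control sequencing found an E331D substitution. It lies outside the kinase and SARAH dimerization domains, and the depositor does not expect it to affect function.
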