Addgene plasmid #12205: pJ3M-Mst2
Depositing lab: Jonathan Chernoff. Publication: The Ste20-like protein kinase, Mst1, dimerizes and contains an inhibitory domain. Creasy CL, Ambrose DM, Chernoff J. J Biol Chem. 1996 Aug 30. 271(35):21049-53. 10.1074/jbc.271.35.21049 PubMed 8702870.
Backbone
  Vector backbone: pJ3M
  Backbone size w/o insert (bp): 3500
  Vector type: Mammalian Expression
Growth in bacteria
  Bacterial resistance: Ampicillin, 100 μg/mL
  Growth temperature: 37°C
  Growth strain: DH5alpha
  Copy number: High Copy
Gene/Insert
  Gene/Insert name: Mst2
  Species: H. sapiens (human)
  Insert size (bp): 2000
  Entrez Gene: STK3 (a.k.a. KRS1, MST2)
  Tag / fusion protein: Myc (N terminal on backbone)
  Cloning method: Restriction Enzyme; 5′ cloning site BamHI (not destroyed); 3′ cloning site KpnI (not destroyed)
  Sequencing primers: 5′ SV40pro-F
Terms and licenses: Academic/Nonprofit Terms; Industry Terms: Not Available to Industry
Depositor comments: Addgene's quality control sequence shows a mutation at amino acid E331D of STK3. This mutation is outside the kinase domain and the SARAH dimerization domain, and hence should not affect plasmid function.
How to cite: pJ3M-Mst2 was a gift from Jonathan Chernoff (Addgene plasmid # 12205 ; http://n2t.net/addgene:12205 ; RRID:Addgene_12205)
