>Addgene plasmid #12205 | pJ3M-Mst2 | addgene partial sequence | sequence record 38723 | SV40pA-R 5'-GAAATTTGTGATGCTATTGC-3'
AACAAGTTAACAACAACAATTGCATTCATTTTATGTTTCAGGTTCAGGGGGAGGTGTGGGAGGTTTTTTA
AAGCAAGTAAAACCTCTACAAATGTGGTATGGCTGATTATGATCTCTAGTCAAGGCACTATACATCAAAT
ATTCCTTATTAACCCCTTTACAAATTAAAAAGCTAAAGGTACACAATTTTTGAGCATAGTTATTAATAGC
AGACACTCTATGCCTGTGTGGAGTAAGAAAAAACAGTATGTTATGATTATAACTGTTATGCCTACTTATA
AAGGTTACAGAATATTTTTCCATAATTTTCTTGTATAGCAGTGCAGCTTTTTCCTTTGTGGTGTAAATAG
CAAAGCAAGCAAGAGTTCTATTACTAAACACAGCATGACTCAAAAAACTTAGCAATTCTGAAGGAAAGTC
CTTGGGGTCTTCTACCTTTCTCTTCTTTTTTGGAGGAGTAGAATGTTGAGAGTCAGCAGTAGCCTCATCA
TCACTAGATGGCATTTCTTCTGAGCAAAACAGGTTTTCCTCATTAAAGGCATTCCACCACTGCTCCCATT
CATCAGTTCCATAGGTTGGAATCTAAAATACACAAACAATTAGAATCAGTAGTTTAACACATTATACACT
TAAAAATTTTATATTTACCTTAGAGCTTTAAATCTCTGTAGGTAGTTTGTCCAATTATGTCACACCACAG
AAGTAAGGTTCCTTCACAAAGATCTGGTACCGGGCCCCCCCTCGAGGTCGACGGTATCGATAAGCTTGAT
ATCGAATTCCTGCAGAAAGTATAAATTGGTTGCACATTATCATCATATTAATATGACCCTACCTTCACCA
AAGCTATCCTGATCTTGTCCT
