>Addgene plasmid #12205 | pJ3M-Mst2 | addgene partial sequence | sequence record 39771 | hSTK3-F 5'TCTGGTCCCTTGGCATTACT
CTTATGCTGATATACATCCAATGAGGGCTATTTTTATGATTCCCACAAATCCACCACCAACATTCAGAAA
GCCAGAACTTTGGTCCGATGATTTCACCGATTTTGTTAAAAAGTGTTTGGTGAAGAATCCTGAGCAGAGA
GCTACTGCAACACAACTTTTACAGCATCCTTTTATCAAGAATGCCAAACCTGTATCAATATTAAGAGACC
TGATCACAGAAGCTATGGAGATCAAAGCTAAAAGACATGACGAACAGCAACGAGAATTGGAAGAGGAAGA
AGAAAATTCGGATGAAGATGAGCTGGATTCCCACACCATGGTGAAGACTAGTGTGGAGAGTGTGGGCACC
ATGCGGGCCACAAGCACGATGAGTGAAGGGGCCCAGACCATGATTGAACATAATAGCACGATGTTGGAAT
CCGACTTGGGGACCATGGTGATAAACAGTGAGGATGAGGAAGAAGAAGATGGAACTATGAAAAGAAATGC
AACCTCACCACAAGTACAAAGACCATCTTTCATGGACTACTTTGATAAGCAAGACTTCAAGAATAAGAGT
CACGAAAACTGTAATCAGAACATGCATGAACCCTTCCCTATGTCCAAAAACGTTTTTCCTGATAACTGGA
AAGTTCCTCAAGATGGAGACTTTGACTTTTTGAAAAATCTAAGTTTAGAAGAACTACAGATGCGGTTAAA
AGCACTGGACCCCATGATGGAACGGGAGATAGAAGAACTTCGTCAGAGATACACTGCGAAAAGACAGCCC
ATTCTGGATGCGATGGATGCAAAGAAAAGAAGGCAGCAAAAC
